Addgene plasmid #86139: pMXs2-RAC1 G12V
Purpose: Retroviral vector expressing RAC1(G12V)-IRES-Bsd-p2A-RFP
Depositing lab: David Sabatini. Depositing organization: Whitehead Institute for Biomedical Research. Publication: Gene Essentiality Profiling Reveals Gene Networks and Synthetic Lethal Interactions with Oncogenic Ras. Wang T, Yu H, Hughes NW, Liu B, Kendirli A, Klein K, Chen WW, Lander ES, Sabatini DM. Cell. 2017 Feb 1. pii: S0092-8674(17)30061-2. doi: 10.1016/j.cell.2017.01.013. PubMed 28162770.
Backbone
  Vector backbone: pMXs2-IRES-Bsd-p2A-RFP
  Vector type: Mammalian Expression, Retroviral
  Selectable markers: Blasticidin
Growth in bacteria
  Bacterial resistance: Ampicillin, 100 μg/mL
  Growth temperature: 37°C
  Growth strain: NEB Stable
  Copy number: High Copy
Gene/Insert
  Gene/Insert name: RAC1
  Species: H. sapiens (human)
  Mutation: G12V
  Entrez Gene: RAC1 (a.k.a. MIG5, MRD48, Rac-1, TC-25, p21-Rac1)
  Promoter: LTR
  Tag / fusion protein: 3xFLAG (N terminal on insert)
  Cloning method: Gibson Cloning
  Sequencing primers: 5′ TACACGCCGCCCACGTGAAG
Terms and licenses: Academic/Nonprofit Terms; Industry Terms: Not Available to Industry
Depositor comments: NOTE: GFP sequence present after the stop codon of the ORF that is not translated. RAC1 sequence is codon-optimized. Addgene's sequencing results indicate a 3 base ambiguity in the blasticidin resistance gene. It is unclear if this sequence variant affects blasticidin resistance.
How to cite: pMXs2-RAC1 G12V was a gift from David Sabatini (Addgene plasmid # 86139 ; http://n2t.net/addgene:86139 ; RRID:Addgene_86139)
