[The description below was written by a language model from this plasmid's Addgene catalogue record and pLannotate feature annotations shown in this document.]
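Description:
pMXs2-RAC1 G12V is a Moloney murine leukemia virus-based retroviral vector for stable expression of human RAC1 carrying the G12V substitution, a change at the position classically associated with constitutive GTPase activation. It is built on the pMXs2-IRES-Bsd-p2A-RFP backbone and propagated in E. coli through a high-copy ColE1/pUC-type origin with ampicillin selection via β-lactamase. The viral portion consists of a 5′ MMLV LTR, which also serves as the promoter, followed by the Ψ packaging signal, a truncated gag lacking its start codon, and a pol region containing the splice acceptor. A 3′ LTR closes the transcription unit. With gag, pol and env supplied in trans by a packaging system, the genomic RNA can be encapsidated and integrated into target mammalian cells.

The codon-optimized RAC1 open reading frame is recorded as carrying an N-terminal 3xFLAG tag. However, the full-sequence annotation places the only detected 3xFLAG feature downstream of the ORF, after an EGFP sequence. The depositor notes that this GFP lies past the RAC1 stop codon and is not translated. An EMCV IRES then drives a second cistron encoding blasticidin S deaminase joined by a P2A peptide to TagRFP, so transduced cells can be selected with blasticidin and tracked by red fluorescence from the same transcript. Repository sequencing found a three-base ambiguity in the blasticidin resistance gene, and its effect on resistance is unknown.

A second, partial sequencing record shares the IRES-BSD-TagRFP and LTR-Ψ-gag-pol regions. It also shows YOD1, SV40 and attB2 fragments that do not fit the catalogue description and are absent from the full sequence. The associated publication concerns gene essentiality and synthetic lethal interactions with oncogenic Ras.
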