Features (pLannotate 1.2.2; 17 found; start..end, strand, type, name):
      1..594     +  LTR            LTR: long terminal repeat from Moloney murine leukemia virus
    657..856     +  misc_feature   MMLV Ψ: packaging signal of Moloney murine leukemia virus (MMLV)
    908..996     +  misc_feature   MESV Ψ (fragment): packaging signal of murine embryonic stem cell virus
   1073..1489    +  CDS            gag (truncated): truncated Moloney murine leukemia virus (MMLV) gag gene lacking the start codon
   1499..1873    +  misc_feature   pol region: Moloney murine leukemia virus (MMLV) pol region containing the splice acceptor site
   1983..2555    +  CDS            RAC1: RAC1_BOVIN - Experimental evidence at protein level: Swiss-Prot protein existence level 1. Plasma membrane-associated small GTPase which cycles between active GTP-bound and inactive GDP-bound states. In its active state, binds to a variety of effector proteins to regulate cellular responses such as secretory processes, phagocytosis of apoptotic cells, epithelial cell polarization, neurons adhesion, migration and differentiation, and growth-factor induced formation of membrane ruffles. Rac1 p21/rho GDI heterodimer is the active component of the cytosolic factor sigma 1, which is involved in sti
   2571..3287    +  CDS            EGFP: EGFP is a basic (constitutively fluorescent) green fluorescent protein published in 1996, derived from Aequorea victoria. It is reported to be a rapidly-maturing weak dimer with moderate acid sensitivity.
   3300..3365    +  CDS            3xFLAG: three tandem FLAG® epitope tags, followed by an enterokinase cleavage site
   3501..3963    +  misc_feature   IRES: internal ribosome entry site (IRES) of the encephalomyocarditis virus (EMCV)
   3983..4369    +  CDS            BSD: blasticidin S deaminase; Aspergillus terreus BSD; confers resistance to blasticidin
   4454..5167    +  CDS            TagRFP: monomeric derivative of red fluorescent protein from Entacmaea quadricolor (Merzlyak et al., 2007) mammalian codon-optimized
   5225..5346    +  LTR            3' LTR (ΔU3) (fragment): self-inactivating 3' long terminal repeat (LTR) from Moloney murine leukemia virus
   5347..5816    +  LTR            LTR: long terminal repeat from Moloney murine leukemia virus
   5882..5934    -  CDS            lacI (fragment): lac repressor; lacI; The lac repressor binds to the lac operator to inhibit transcription in E. coli. This inhibition can be relieved by adding lactose or isopropyl-β-D-thiogalactopyranoside (IPTG).
   6117..6705    -  rep_origin     ori: high-copy-number ColE1/pMB1/pBR322/pUC origin of replication
   6869..7729    -  CDS            AmpR: β-lactamase; bla; confers resistance to ampicillin, carbenicillin, and related antibiotics
   7730..7834    -  promoter       AmpR promoter: bla
>Addgene plasmid #86139 | pMXs2-RAC1 G12V | addgene full sequence | sequence record 357349 | Addgene NGS Result
AATGAAAGACCCCACCTGTAGGTTTGGCAAGCTAGCTTAAGTAACGCCATTTTGCAAGGCATGGAAAAAT
ACATAACTGAGAATAGAAAAGTTCAGATCAAGGTCAGGAACAGATGGAACAGCTGAATATGGGCCAAACA
GGATATCTGTGGTAAGCAGTTCCTGCCCCGGCTCAGGGCCAAGAACAGATGGAACAGCTGAATATGGGCC
AAACAGGATATCTGTGGTAAGCAGTTCCTGCCCCGGCTCAGGGCCAAGAACAGATGGTCCCCAGATGCGG
TCCAGCCCTCAGCAGTTTCTAGAGAACCATCAGATGTTTCCAGGGTGCCCCAAGGACCTGAAATGACCCT
GTGCCTTATTTGAACTAACCAATCAGTTCGCTTCTCGCTTCTGTTCGCGCGCTTCTGCTCCCCGAGCTCA
ATAAAAGAGCCCACAACCCCTCACTCGGCGCGCCAGTCCTCCGATTGACTGAGTCGCCCGGGTACCCGTG
TATCCAATAAACCCTCTTGCAGTTGCATCCGACTTGTGGTCTCGCTGTTCCTTGGGAGGGTCTCCTCTGA
GTGATTGACTACCCGTCAGCGGGGGTCTTTCATTTGGGGGCTCGTCCGGGATCGGGAGACCCCTGCCCAG
GGACCACCGACCCACCACCGGGAGGTAAGCTGGCCAGCAACTTATCTGTGTCTGTCCGATTGTCTAGTGT
CTATGACTGATTTTATGCGCCTGCGTCGGTACTAGTTAGCTAACTAGCTCTGTATCTGGCGGACCCGTGG
TGGAACTGACGAGTTCGGAACACCCGGCCGCAACCCTGGGAGACGTCCCAGGGACTTCGGGGGCCGTTTT
TGTGGCCCGACCTGAGTCCAAAAATCCCGATCGTTTTGGACTCTTTGGTGCACCCCCCTAATAGGAGGGA
TATGTGGTTCTGGTAGGAGACGAGAACCTAAAACAGTTCCCGCCTCCGTCTGAATTTTTGCTTTCGGTTT
GGGACCGAAGCCGCGCCGCGCGTCTTGTCTGCTGCAGCATCGTTCTGTGTTGTCTCTGTCTGACTGTGTT
TCTGTATTTGTCTGAAAATTAGGGCCAGACTGTTACCACTCCCTTAAGTTTGACCTTAGGTCACTGGAAA
GATGTCGAGCGGATCGCTCACAACCAGTCGGTAGATGTCAAGAAGAGACGTTGGGTTACCTTCTGCTCTG
CAGAATGGCCAACCTTTAACGTCGGATGGCCGCGAGACGGCACCTTTAACCGAGACCTCATCACCCAGGT
TAAGATCAAGGTCTTTTCACCTGGCCCGCATGGACACCCAGACCAGGTCCCCTACATCGTGACCTGGGAA
GCCTTGGCTTTTGACCCCCCTCCCTGGGTCAAGCCCTTTGTACACCCTAAGCCTCCGCCTCCTCTTCCTC
CATCCGCCCCGTCTCTCCCCCTTGAACCTCCTCGTTCGACCCCGCCTCGATCCTCCCTTTATCCAGCCCT
CACTCCTTCTCTAGGCGCCCCCATATGGCCATATGAGATCTTATATGGGGCACCCCCGCCCCTTGTAAAC
TTCCCTGACCCTGACATGACAAGAGTTACTAACAGCCCCTCTCTCCAAGCTCACTTACAGGCTCTCTACT
TAGTCCAGCACGAAGTCTGGAGACCTCTGGCGGCAGCCTACCAAGAACAACTGGACCGACCGGTGGTACC
TCACCCTTACCGAGTCGGCGACACAGTGTGGGTCCGCCGACACCAGACTAAGAACCTAGAACCTCGCTGG
AAAGGACCTTACACAGTCCTGCTGACCACCCCCACCGCCCTCAAAGTAGACGGCATCGCAGCTTGGATAC
ACGCCGCCCACGTGAAGGCTGCCGACCCCGGGGGTGGACCATCCTCTAGACTGCCGGATCTAGCTAGTTA
ATTAAGGATCCGCCACCATGGACTATAAGGACCATGATGGAGATTATAAGGACCACGATATTGACTATAA
AGACGATGACGACAAAGGGGGCCAGGCAATCAAGTGTGTGGTGGTTGGAGATGTAGCCGTGGGCAAGACC
TGTTTGCTGATTTCTTACACAACCAATGCGTTCCCCGGCGAATACATTCCGACAGTTTTCGATAACTACA
GCGCAAATGTTATGGTGGACGGGAAACCGGTGAATCTGGGACTCTGGGATACTGCCGGCCAGGAGGACTA
CGATCGCCTCCGGCCGCTCTCCTATCCTCAGACAGATGTGTTCCTCATCTGCTTCTCACTCGTATCCCCA
GCAAGTTTCGAGAACGTTCGGGCTAAGTGGTACCCCGAAGTACGCCACCACTGTCCTAATACCCCAATCA
TTCTCGTCGGGACTAAGCTCGATCTGCGGGATGATAAAGACACGATCGAGAAATTGAAGGAGAAAAAACT
CACACCTATCACATACCCCCAGGGTCTGGCAATGGCTAAGGAGATAGGCGCTGTGAAATACTTGGAGTGC
TCTGCCCTTACACAGAGAGGCCTGAAAACTGTGTTTGATGAGGCCATTCGAGCAGTCCTGTGTCCGCCCC
CCGTTAAGAAGAGGAAACGGAAGTGTTTGTTGCTGTAGGCGGCCGCAGGCATGGTGAGCAAGGGCGAGGA
GCTGTTCACCGGGGTGGTGCCCATCCTGGTCGAGCTGGACGGCGACGTAAACGGCCACAAGTTCAGCGTG
TCCGGCGAGGGCGAGGGCGATGCCACCTACGGCAAGCTGACCCTGAAGTTCATCTGCACCACCGGCAAGC
TGCCCGTGCCCTGGCCCACCCTCGTGACCACCCTGACCTACGGCGTGCAGTGCTTCAGCCGCTACCCCGA
CCACATGAAGCAGCACGACTTCTTCAAGTCCGCCATGCCCGAAGGCTACGTCCAGGAGCGCACCATCTTC
TTCAAGGACGACGGCAACTACAAGACCCGCGCCGAGGTGAAGTTCGAGGGCGACACCCTGGTGAACCGCA
TCGAGCTGAAGGGCATCGACTTCAAGGAGGACGGCAACATCCTGGGGCACAAGCTGGAGTACAACTACAA
CAGCCACAACGTCTATATCATGGCCGACAAGCAGAAGAACGGCATCAAGGTGAACTTCAAGATCCGCCAC
AACATCGAGGACGGCAGCGTGCAGCTCGCCGACCACTACCAGCAGAACACCCCCATCGGCGACGGCCCCG
TGCTGCTGCCCGACAACCACTACCTGAGCACCCAGTCCGCCCTGAGCAAAGACCCCAACGAGAAGCGCGA
TCACATGGTCCTGCTGGAGTTCGTGACCGCCGCCGGGATCACTCTCGGCATGGACGAGCTGTACAAGGGC
GGAGGTGGCGACTACAAAGACCATGACGGTGATTATAAAGATCATGACATTGATTACAAGGATGACGATG
ACAAGTAATAATAAATTCCGCCCCCCCCCCCCCTCTCCCTCCCCCCCCCCTAACGTTACTGGCCGAAGCC
GCTTGGAATAAGGCCGGTGTGCGTTTGTCTATATGTTATTTTCCACCATATTGCCGTCTTTTGGCAATGT
GAGGGCCCGGAAACCTGGCCCTGTCTTCTTGACGAGCATTCCTAGGGGTCTTTCCCCTCTCGCCAAAGGA
ATGCAAGGTCTGTTGAATGTCGTGAAGGAAGCAGTTCCTCTGGAAGCTTCTTGAAGACAAACAACGTCTG
TAGCGACCCTTTGCAGGCAGCGGAACCCCCCACCTGGCGACAGGTGCCTCTGCGGCCAAAAGCCACGTGT
ATAAGATACACCTGCAAAGGCGGCACAACCCCAGTGCCACGTTGTGAGTTGGATAGTTGTGGAAAGAGTC
AAATGGCTCTCCTCAAGCGTATTCAACAAGGGGCTGAAGGATGCCCAGAAGGTACCCCATTGTATGGGAT
CTGATCTGGGGCCTCGGTGCACATGCTTTACATGTGTTTAGTCGAGGTTAAAAAAACGTCTAGGCCCCCC
GAACCACGGGGACGTGGTTTTCCTTTGAAAAACACGATGATAATATGGCCACAACCATGGTTCCTTTGTC
TCAAGAAGAATCCACCCTCATTGAAAGAGCAACGGCTACAATCAACAGCATCCCCATCTCTGAAGACTAC
AGCGTCGCCAGCGCAGCTCTCTCTAGCGACGGCCGCATCTTCACTGGTGTCAATGTATATCATTTTACTG
GGGGACCTTGTGCAGAACTCGTGGTGCTGGGCACTGCTGCTGCTGCGGCAGCTGGCAACCTGACTTGTAT
CGTCGCGATCGGAAATGAGAACAGGGGCATCTTGAGCCCCTGCGGACGGTGCCGACAGGTGCTTCTCGAT
CTGCATCCTGGGATCAAAGCCATAGTGAAGGACAGTGATGGACAGCCGACGGCAGTTGGGATTCGTGAAT
TGCTGCCCTCTGGTTATGTGTGGGAGGGCGGAGGTGGTGGAGCTAGCGGCAGCGGCGCCACCAACTTCAG
CCTGCTGAAGCAGGCCGGCGACGTGGAGGAGAACCCCGGCCCCATGGTGTCTAAGGGCGAAGAGCTGATT
AAGGAGAACATGCACATGAAGCTGTATATGGAGGGCACCGTGAACAACCACCACTTCAAGTGCACATCCG
AGGGCGAAGGCAAGCCCTACGAGGGCACCCAGACCATGAGAATCAAGGTGGTCGAGGGCGGCCCTCTCCC
CTTCGCCTTCGACATCCTGGCTACCAGCTTCATGTACGGCAGCAGAACCTTCATCAACCACACCCAGGGC
ATCCCCGACTTCTTTAAGCAGTCCTTCCCTGAGGGCTTCACATGGGAGAGAGTCACCACATACGAAGACG
GGGGCGTGCTGACCGCTACCCAGGACACCAGCCTCCAGGACGGCTGCCTCATCTACAACGTCAAGATCAG
AGGGGTGAACTTCCCATCCAACGGCCCTGTGATGCAGAAGAAAACACTCGGCTGGGAGGCCAACACCGAG
ATGCTGTACCCCGCTGACGGCGGCCTGGAAGGCAGAAGCGACATGGCCCTGAAGCTCGTGGGCGGGGGCC
ACCTGATCTGCAACTTCAAGACCACATACAGATCCAAGAAACCCGCTAAGAACCTCAAGATGCCCGGCGT
CTACTATGTGGACCACAGACTGGAAAGAATCAAGGAGGCCGACAAAGAGACCTACGTCGAGCAGCACGAG
GTGGCTGTGGCCAGATACTGCGACCTCCCTAGCAAACTGGGGCACAAACTTAATTGAACGCGTTAAGTCG
ACGATAAAATAAAAGATTTTATTTTGTCTCCAGAAAAAGGGGGGAATGAAAGACCCCACCTGTAGGTTTG
GCAAGCTAGCTTAAGTAACGCCATTTTGCAAGGCATGGAAAAATACATAACTGAGAATAGAGAAGTTCAG
ATCAAGGTCAGGAACAGATGGAACAGCTGAATATGGGCCAAACAGGATATCTGTGGTAAGCAGTTCCTGC
CCCGGCTCAGGGCCAAGAACAGATGGAACAGCTGAATATGGGCCAAACAGGATATCTGTGGTAAGCAGTT
CCTGCCCCGGCTCAGGGCCAAGAACAGATGGTCCCCAGATGCGGTCCAGCCCTCAGCAGTTTCTAGAGAA
CCATCAGATGTTTCCAGGGTGCCCCAAGGACCTGAAATGACCCTGTGCCTTATTTGAACTAACCAATCAG
TTCGCTTCTCGCTTCTGTTCGCGCGCTTCTGCTCCCCGAGCTCAATAAAAGAGCCCACAACCCCTCACTC
GGGGCGCCAGTCCTCCGATTGACTGAGTCGCCCGGGTACCCGTGTATCCAATAAACCCTCTTGCAGTTGC
ATCCGACTTGTGGTCTCGCTGTTCCTTGGGAGGGTCTCCTCTGAGTGATTGACTACCCGTCAGCGGGGGT
CTTTCACATGCAGCATGTATCAAAATTAATTTGGTTTTTTTTCTTAAGTATTTACATTAAATGGCCATAG
TTGCATTAATGAATCGGCCAACGCGCGGGGAGAGGCGGTTTGCGTATTGGGCGCTCTTCCGCTTCCTCGC
TCACTGACTCGCTGCGCTCGGTCGTTCGGCTGCGGCGAGCGGTATCAGCTCACTCAAAGGCGGTAATACG
GTTATCCACAGAATCAGGGGATAACGCAGGAAAGAACATGTGAGCAAAAGGCCAGCAAAAGGCCAGGAAC
CGTAAAAAGGCCGCGTTGCTGGCGTTTTTCCATAGGCTCCGCCCCCCTGACGAGCATCACAAAAATCGAC
GCTCAAGTCAGAGGTGGCGAAACCCGACAGGACTATAAAGATACCAGGCGTTTCCCCCTGGAAGCTCCCT
CGTGCGCTCTCCTGTTCCGACCCTGCCGCTTACCGGATACCTGTCCGCCTTTCTCCCTTCGGGAAGCGTG
GCGCTTTCTCATAGCTCACGCTGTAGGTATCTCAGTTCGGTGTAGGTCGTTCGCTCCAAGCTGGGCTGTG
TGCACGAACCCCCCGTTCAGCCCGACCGCTGCGCCTTATCCGGTAACTATCGTCTTGAGTCCAACCCGGT
AAGACACGACTTATCGCCACTGGCAGCAGCCACTGGTAACAGGATTAGCAGAGCGAGGTATGTAGGCGGT
GCTACAGAGTTCTTGAAGTGGTGGCCTAACTACGGCTACACTAGAAGAACAGTATTTGGTATCTGCGCTC
TGCTGAAGCCAGTTACCTTCGGAAAAAGAGTTGGTAGCTCTTGATCCGGCAAACAAACCACCGCTGGTAG
CGGTGGTTTTTTTGTTTGCAAGCAGCAGATTACGCGCAGAAAAAAAGGATCTCAAGAAGATCCTTTGATC
TTTTCTACGGGGTCTGACGCTCAGTGGAACGAAAACTCACGTTAAGGGATTTTGGTCATGAGATTATCAA
AAAGGATCTTCACCTAGATCCTTTTGCGGCCGGCCGCAAATCAATCTAAAGTATATATGAGTAAACTTGG
TCTGACAGTTACCAATGCTTAATCAGTGAGGCACCTATCTCAGCGATCTGTCTATTTCGTTCATCCATAG
TTGCCTGACTCCCCGTCGTGTAGATAACTACGATACGGGAGGGCTTACCATCTGGCCCCAGTGCTGCAAT
GATACCGCGAGACCCACGCTCACCGGCTCCAGATTTATCAGCAATAAACCAGCCAGCCGGAAGGGCCGAG
CGCAGAAGTGGTCCTGCAACTTTATCCGCCTCCATCCAGTCTATTAATTGTTGCCGGGAAGCTAGAGTAA
GTAGTTCGCCAGTTAATAGTTTGCGCAACGTTGTTGCCATTGCTACAGGCATCGTGGTGTCACGCTCGTC
GTTTGGTATGGCTTCATTCAGCTCCGGTTCCCAACGATCAAGGCGAGTTACATGATCCCCCATGTTGTGC
AAAAAAGCGGTTAGCTCCTTCGGTCCTCCGATCGTTGTCAGAAGTAAGTTGGCCGCAGTGTTATCACTCA
TGGTTATGGCAGCACTGCATAATTCTCTTACTGTCATGCCATCCGTAAGATGCTTTTCTGTGACTGGTGA
GTACTCAACCAAGTCATTCTGAGAATAGTGTATGCGGCGACCGAGTTGCTCTTGCCCGGCGTCAATACGG
GATAATACCGCGCCACATAGCAGAACTTTAAAAGTGCTCATCATTGGAAAACGTTCTTCGGGGCGAAAAC
TCTCAAGGATCTTACCGCTGTTGAGATCCAGTTCGATGTAACCCACTCGTGCACCCAACTGATCTTCAGC
ATCTTTTACTTTCACCAGCGTTTCTGGGTGAGCAAAAACAGGAAGGCAAAATGCCGCAAAAAAGGGAATA
AGGGCGACACGGAAATGTTGAATACTCATACTCTTCCTTTTTCAATATTATTGAAGCATTTATCAGGGTT
ATTGTCTCATGAGCGGATACATATTTGAATGTATTTAGAAAAATAAACAAATAGGGGTTCCGCGCACATT
TCCCCGAAAAGTGCCACCTGCAT
