Features (pLannotate 1.2.2; 13 found; start..end, strand, type, name):
    140..221     -  polyA_signal   SV40 poly(A) signal: SV40 polyadenylation signal
    244..328     -  CDS            large T antigen (fragment): large T antigen from SV40 (simian virus 40)
    345..382     -  misc_feature   MCS (fragment): multiple cloning site
    391..408     +  protein_bind   attB2 (fragment): mutant version of attB; core recombination site for the Gateway® BP reaction BP Clonase™
    416..1051    -  CDS            YOD1 (fragment): OTU1_HUMAN - Also known as DUBA8, HIN7, OTUD2. Experimental evidence at protein level: Swiss-Prot protein existence level 1. Hydrolase that can remove conjugated ubiquitin from proteins and participates in endoplasmic reticulum-associated degradation (ERAD) for misfolded lumenal proteins. May act by triming the ubiquitin chain on the associated substrate to facilitate their threading through the VCP/p97 pore. Ubiquitin moieties on substrates may present a steric impediment to the threading process when the substrate is transferred to the VCP pore and threaded through VCP's axial channel. Media
   1146..1608    +  misc_feature   IRES: internal ribosome entry site (IRES) of the encephalomyocarditis virus (EMCV)
   1631..2017    +  CDS            BSD: blasticidin S deaminase; Aspergillus terreus BSD; confers resistance to blasticidin
   2102..2815    +  CDS            TagRFP: monomeric derivative of red fluorescent protein from Entacmaea quadricolor (Merzlyak et al., 2007) mammalian codon-optimized
   2873..3466    +  LTR            LTR: long terminal repeat from Moloney murine leukemia virus
   3529..3728    +  misc_feature   MMLV Ψ: packaging signal of Moloney murine leukemia virus (MMLV)
   3780..3868    +  misc_feature   MESV Ψ (fragment): packaging signal of murine embryonic stem cell virus
   3945..4361    +  CDS            gag (truncated): truncated Moloney murine leukemia virus (MMLV) gag gene lacking the start codon
   4371..4636    +  misc_feature   pol region (fragment): Moloney murine leukemia virus (MMLV) pol region containing the splice acceptor site
>Addgene plasmid #86139 | pMXs2-RAC1 G12V Sequencing Result | analyzer sequence | sequence record 172963
CATTTTATGCTTCAGGTTCCGGGGGAGGTGTGGGAGGGTTTTTAAAGCAAGAATATAATCTGCATCTTAG
GAAAGTATTAATGTTTACAATTAACGCGTTAAGATACATTGATGGGTTTGGACAAACCAAAGCTAGAATG
CAGTGAAAAAAATGCTTTATTTGTGAAATTTGTGATGCTATTGCTTTATTTGTAACCATTATAAGCTGCA
ATAAACAAGTTAACAACAACAATTGCATTCATTTTATGTTTCAGGTTCAGGGGGAGGTGTKGGWGGTTTT
TTAAAGCAAGTAAAACCTCTACAAATGTGGTATGGCTGATTATGATCAGTTATCTAGATCCGGTGGATCC
CGGGCCCGCGGTACCGTCGACTGCAGAATTCGTTATCGAACCACTTTGTACAAGAAAGTTGGTCACACTT
CTCCAAAGTTGGTATGGCCTGTCTCCGTGGCATGTTCCCTTGCTTCTGCTTGTCCAGTTAATCCTTTCTG
ACATACCATGCATCTCAGGGTGAAGCGGTTGACATCAGTAAACTGTCTCCTTCTTCTAGCTTCATCTGCT
AATTCCAGTGCTTGYWSAAGAACMWKATCATCATTAGAGGAGAAAATGGTCAGAGGAGGTGTATCTGGAT
CAGGGAAGTTACGCTGAAGTGGATCATAGTGGATGCCATCATAAATAAGCAGAACCCTTTTGGTATATCC
TGCATCTTCCCCAAAACGATCAATTCTTACTGTCTGTGTATCCACTACACATATTTCTCATTGGTAAAAC
TTGGACAAAATCGATATCTCTATTGCTCCTCCCCAAGTGTCATCCCTTTTGATCCAGTCACAGTACTCTT
GATTTGTTTTTCCCAGTATTGCCTCACTATAGAAGTCTGGATCGCTTGCTACAATTTGTGCTATGAGGCG
TCTCATCTCAGGGGCACACGCTGGATTCAAGACTCCTCCTTCGACGACATAGTACACACTAGTAAAGAGG
GAAGAGTTGTCTGCTGGGACCACGGTTCTGGTAAGCACAGGCAAAGTTTCCCTGACGTAACTAGAAGCAC
CCCMSTAACGTTACTGGCCGAAGCCGCTTGGAATAAGGCCGGTGTGCGTTTGTCTATATGTTATTTTCCA
CCATATTGCCGTCTTTTGGCAATGTGAGGGCCCGGAAACCTGGCCCTGTCTTCTTGACGAGCATTCCTAG
GGGTCTTTCCCCTCTCGCCAAAGGAATGCAAGGTCTGTTGAATGTCGTGAAGGAAGCAGTTCCTCTGGAA
GCTTCTTGAAGACAAACAACGTCTGTAGCGACCCTTTGCAGGCAGCGGAACCCCCCACCTGGCGACAGGT
GCCTCTGCGGCCAAAAGCCACGTGTATAAGATACACCTGCAAAGGCGGCACAACCCCAGTGCCACGTTGT
GAGTTGGATAGTTGTGGAAAGAGTCAAATGGCTCTCCTCAAGCGTATTCAACAAGGGGCTGAAGGATGCC
CAGAAGGTACCCCATTGTATGGGATCTGATCTGGGGCCTCGGTGCACATGCTTTACATGTGTTTAGTCGA
GGTTAAAAAAACGTCTAGGCCCCCCGAACCACGGGGACGTGGTTTTCCTTTGAAAAACACGATGATAATA
TGGCCACAACCATGGTTNNNCCTTTGTCTCAAGAAGAATCCACCCTCATTGAAAGAGCAACGGCTACAAT
CAACAGCATCCCCATCTCTGAAGACTACAGCGTCGCCAGCGCAGCTCTCTCTAGCGACGGCCGCATCTTC
ACTGGTGTCAATGTATATCATTTTACTGGGGGACCTTGTGCAGAACTCGTGGTGCTGGGCACTGCTGCTG
CTGCGGCAGCTGGCAACCTGACTTGTATCGTCGCGATCGGAAATGAGAACAGGGGCATCTTGAGCCCCTG
CGGACGGTGCCGACAGGTGCTTCTCGATCTGCATCCTGGGATCAAAGCCATAGTGAAGGACAGTGATGGA
CAGCCGACGGCAGTTGGGATTCGTGAATTGCTGCCCTCTGGTTATGTGTGGGAGGGCGGAGGTGGTGGAG
CTAGCGGCAGCGGCGCCACCAACTTCAGCCTGCTGAAGCAGGCCGGCGACGTGGAGGAGAACCCCGGCCC
CATGGTGTCTAAGGGCGAAGAGCTGATTAAGGAGAACATGCACATGAAGCTGTATATGGAGGGCACCGTG
AACAACCACCACTTCAAGTGCACATCCGAGGGCGAAGGCAAGCCCTACGAGGGCACCCAGACCATGAGAA
TCAAGGTGGTCGAGGGCGGCCCTCTCCCCTTCGCCTTCGACATCCTGGCTACCAGCTTCATGTACGGCAG
CAGAACCTTCATCAACCACACCCAGGGCATCCCCGACTTCTTTAAGCAGTCCTTCCCTGAGGGCTTCACA
TGGGAGAGAGTCACCACATACGAAGACGGGGGCGTGCTGACCGCTACCCAGGACACCAGCCTCCAGGACG
GCTGCCTCATCTACAACGTCAAGATCAGAGGGGTGAACTTCCCATCCAACGGCCCTGTGATGCAGAAGAA
AACACTCGGCTGGGAGGCCAACACCGAGATGCTGTACCCCGCTGACGGCGGCCTGGAAGGCAGAAGCGAC
ATGGCCCTGAAGCTCGTGGGCGGGGGCCACCTGATCTGCAACTTCAAGACCACATACAGATCCAAGAAAC
CCGCTAAGAACCTCAAGATGCCCGGCGTCTACTATGTGGACCACAGACTGGAAAGAATCAAGGAGGCCGA
CAAAGAGACCTACGTCGAGCAGCACGAGGTGGCTGTGGCCAGATACTGCGACCTCCCTAGCAAACTGGGG
CACAAACTTAATTGAACGCGTTAAGTCGACGATAAAATAAAAGATTTTATTTTGTCTCCAGAAAAAGGGG
GGAATGAAAGACCCCACCTGTAGGTTTGGCAAGCTAGCTTAAGTAACGCCATTTTGCAAGGCATGGAAAA
ATACATAACTGAGAATAGAGAAGTTCAGATCAAGGTCAGGAACAGATGGAACAGCTGAATATGGGCCAAA
CAGGATATCTGTGGTAAGCAGTTCCTGCCCCGGCTCAGGGCCAAGAACAGATGGAACAGCTGAATATGGG
CCAAACAGGATATCTGTGGTAAGCAGTTCCTGCCCCGGCTCAGGGCCAAGAACAGATGGTCCCCAGATGC
GGTCCAGCCCTCAGCAGTTTCTAGAGAACCATCAGATGTTTCCAGGGTGCCCCAAGGACCTGAAATGACC
CTGTGCCTTATTTGAACTAACCAATCAGTTCGCTTCTCGCTTCTGTTCGCGCGCTTCTGCTCCCCGAGCT
CAATAAAAGAGCCCACAACCCCTCACTCGGSGCGCCAGTCCTCCGATTGACTGAGTCGCCCGGGTACCCG
TGTATCCAATAAACCCTCTTGCAGTTGCATCCGACTTGTGGTCTCGCTGTTCCTTGGGAGGGTCTCCTCT
GAGTGATTGACTACCCGTCAGCGGGGGTCTTTCATTTGGGGGCTCGTCCGGGATCGGGAGACCCCTGCCC
AGGGACCACCGACCCACCACCGGGAGGTAAGCTGGCCAGCAACTTATCTGTGTCTGTCCGATTGTCTAGT
GTCTATGACTGATTTTATGCGCCTGCGTCGGTACTAGTTAGCTAACTAGCTCTGTATCTGGCGGACCCGT
GGTGGAACTGACGAGTTCGGAACACCCGGCCGCAACCCTGGGAGACGTCCCAGGGACTTCGGGGGCCGTT
TTTGTGGCCCGACCTGAGTCCAAAAATCCCGATCGTTTTGGACTCTTTGGTGCACCCCCCTAATAGGAGG
GATATGTGGTTCTGGTAGGAGACGAGAACCTAAAACAGTTCCCGCCTCCGTCTGAATTTTTGCTTTCGGT
TTGGGACCGAAGCCGCGCCGCGCGTCTTGTCTGCTGCAGCATCGTTCTGTGTTGTCTCTGTCTGACTGTG
TTTCTGTATTTGTCTGAAAATTAGGGCCAGACTGTTACCACTCCCTTAAGTTTGACCTTAGGTCACTGGA
AAGATGTCGAGCGGATCGCTCACAACCAGTCGGTAGATGTCAAGAAGAGACGTTGGGTTACCTTCTGCTC
TGCAGAATGGCCAACCTTTAACGTCGGATGGCCGCGAGACGGCACCTTTAACCGAGACCTCATCACCCAG
GTTAAGATCAAGGTCTTTTCACCTGGCCCGCATGGACACCCAGACCAGGTCCCCTACATCGTGACCTGGG
AAGCCTTGGCTTTTGACCCCCCTCCCTGGGTCAAGCCCTTTGTACACCCTAAGCCTCCGCCTCCTCTTCC
TCCATCCGCCCCGTCTCTCCCCCTTGAACCTCCTCGTTCGACCCCGCCTCGATCCTCCCTTTATCCAGCC
CTCACTCCTTCTCTAGGCGCCCCCATATGGCCATATGAGATCTTATATGGGGCACCCCCGCCCCTTGTAA
ACTTCCCTGACCCTGACATGACAAGAGTTACTAACAGCCCCTCTCTCCAAGCTCACTTACAGGCTCTCTA
CTTAGTCCAGCACGAAGTCTGGAGACCTCTGGCGGCAGCCTACCAAGAACAACTGGACCGACCGGTGGTA
CCTCACCCTTACCGAGTCGGCGACACAGTGTGGGTCCGCCGACACCAGACTAAGAACCTAGAACCTCGCT
GGAAAGGACCTTACACCTG
