Features (pLannotate 1.2.2; 7 found; start..end, strand, type, name):
    305..325     +  misc_feature   MCS (fragment): multiple cloning site
    326..403     +  CDS            ATL3 (fragment): ATLA3_HUMAN - Experimental evidence at protein level: Swiss-Prot protein existence level 1. GTPase tethering membranes through formation of trans- homooligomers and mediating homotypic fusion of endoplasmic reticulum membranes. Functions in endoplasmic reticulum tubular network biogenesis (PubMed:18270207, PubMed:19665976, PubMed:27619977). From Homo sapiens (Human).
    400..494     +  misc_feature   pol region (fragment): Moloney murine leukemia virus (MMLV) pol region containing the splice acceptor site
    531..550     +  CDS            3xFLAG (fragment): three tandem FLAG® epitope tags
    604..1176    +  CDS            RAC1: RAC1_BOVIN - Experimental evidence at protein level: Swiss-Prot protein existence level 1. Plasma membrane-associated small GTPase which cycles between active GTP-bound and inactive GDP-bound states. In its active state, binds to a variety of effector proteins to regulate cellular responses such as secretory processes, phagocytosis of apoptotic cells, epithelial cell polarization, neurons adhesion, migration and differentiation, and growth-factor induced formation of membrane ruffles. Rac1 p21/rho GDI heterodimer is the active component of the cytosolic factor sigma 1, which is involved in sti
   1192..1909    +  CDS            EGFP (fragment): the original enhanced GFP (Yang et al., 1996) mammalian codon-optimized
   1962..304     +  CDS            aceGFP-h (fragment) (across the origin): aceGFP-h is a basic (constitutively fluorescent) long stokes shift fluorescent protein published in 2003, derived from Aequorea coerulescens.
>Addgene plasmid #86139 | pMXs2-RAC1 G12V Sequencing Result | analyzer sequence | sequence record 172964
GGGCAATAAGATGGAGTACAACTACAACGCCCACAATGTGTACATCATGACCGACAAGGCCAAGAATGGC
ATCAAGGTGAACTTCAAGATCCGCCACAACATCGAGGATGGCAGCGTGCAGCTGGCCGACCACTACCAGC
AGAATACCCCCATCGGCGATGGCCCTGTGCTGCTGCCCGATAACCACTACCTGTCCACCCAGAGCGCCCT
GTCCAAGGACCCCAACGAGAAGCGCGATCACATGATCTACTTCGGCTTCGTGACCGCCGCCGCCATCACC
CACGGCATGGATGAGCTGTACAAGTCCGGACTCAGATCTCGAGCTATGTTGTCCCCTCAGCGAGTGGCAG
CAGCTGCCTCAAGAGGAGCAGATGATGCCATGGAGAGCAGCAARCCTGGCCCCCACCGCCCTCAAAGTAG
ACGGCATCGCAGCTTGGATACACGCCGCCCACGTGAAGGCTGCCGACCCCGGGGGTGGACCATCCTCTAG
ACTGCCGGATCTAGCTAGTTAATTAAGGATCCGCCACCATGGACTATAAGGACCATGATGGAGATTATAA
GGACCACGATATTGACTATAAAGACGATGACGACAAAGGGGGCCAGGCAATCAAGTGTGTGGTGGTTGGA
GATGTAGCCGTGGGCAAGACCTGTTTGCTGATTTCTTACACAACCAATGCGTTCCCCGGCGAATACATTC
CGACAGTTTTCGATAACTACAGCGCAAATGTTATGGTGGACGGGAAACCGGTGAATCTGGGACTCTGGGA
TACTGCCGGCCAGGAGGACTACGATCGCCTCCGGCCGCTCTCCTATCCTCAGACAGATGTGTTCCTCATC
TGCTTCTCACTCGTATCCCCAGCAAGTTTCGAGAACGTTCGGGCTAAGTGGTACCCCGAAGTACGCCACC
ACTGTCCTAATACCCCAATCATTCTCGTCGGGACTAAGCTCGATCTGCGGGATGATAAAGACACGATCGA
GAAATTGAAGGAGAAAAAACTCACACCTATCACATACCCCCAGGGTCTGGCAATGGCTAAGGAGATAGGC
GCTGTGAAATACTTGGAGTGCTCTGCCCTTACACAGAGAGGCCTGAAAACTGTGTTTGATGAGGCCATTC
GAGCAGTCCTGTGTCCGCCCCCCGTTAAGAAGAGGAAACGGAAGTGTTTGTTGCTGTAGGCGGCCGCAGG
CATGGTGAGCAAGGGCGAGGAGCTGTTCACCGGGGTGGTGCCCATCCTGGTCGAGCTGGACGGCGACGTA
AACGGCCACAAGTTCAGCGTGTCCGGCGAGGGCGAGGGCGATGCCACCTACGGCAAGCTGACCCTGAAGT
TCATCTGCACCACCGGCAAGCTGCCCGTGCCCTGGCCCACCCTCGTGACCACCCTGACCTACGGCGTGCA
GTGCTTCAGCCGCTACCCCGACCACATGAAGCAGCACGACTTCTTCAAGTCCGCCATGCCCGAAGGCTAC
GTCCAGGAGCGCACCATCTTCTTCAAGGACGACGGCAACTACAAGACCCGCGCCGAGGTGAAGTTCGAGG
GCGACACCCTGGTGAACCGCATCGAGCTGAAGGGCATCGACTTCAAGGAGGACGGCAACATCCTGGGGCA
CAAGCTGGAGTACAACTACAACAGCCACAACGTCTATATCATGGCCGACAAGCAGAAGAACGGCATCAAG
GTGAACTTCAAGATCCGCCACAACATCGAGGACGGCAGCGTGCAGCTCGCCGACCACTACCAGCAGAACA
CCCCCATCGGCGACGGCCCCGTGCTGCTGCCCGACAACCACTACCTGAGCACCCAGTCCGCCCTGAGCAA
AGACCCCAACGAGAAGCGCGATCACATGGTCCTGCTGGAGTNTCGTGACCGCCGCCGGGATCACTCTCGG
CATGGACGAGCTGTACAAGWCCACTTCGTGCGAAAACCTGYACTTCCAAGGYTCCATCCACGTTGGCCAG
GCT
